Addgene plasmid #167572: AAV-hSyn-Ribo-jGCaMP8s
Purpose: Please see Addgene item #169247 for an improved version of this plasmid. AAV transfer plasmid for neuronal expression of soma-targeted (RL-10, ribosomal tag) jGCaMP8s.
Depositing lab: Marianne Fyhn. Publication: An updated suite of viral vectors for in vivo calcium imaging using intracerebral and retro-orbital injections in male mice. Grodem S, Nymoen I, Vatne GH, Rogge FS, Bjornsdottir V, Lensjo KK, Fyhn M. Nat Commun. 2023 Feb 4;14(1):608. doi: 10.1038/s41467-023-36324-3. PubMed 36739289.
Backbone
  Vector backbone: pAAV
  Backbone size w/o insert (bp): 2868
  Total vector size (bp): 6533
  Vector type: Mammalian Expression, AAV
Growth in bacteria
  Bacterial resistance: Ampicillin, 100 μg/mL
  Growth temperature: 37°C
  Growth strain: NEB Stable
  Copy number: High Copy
Gene/Insert
  Gene/Insert name: Ribo-GCaMP8s
  Species: M. musculus (mouse), R. norvegicus (rat), G. gallus (chicken); A. victoria (jellyfish)
  Insert size (bp): 1956
  Promoter: hSyn
  Tag / fusion protein: 6xHis (N terminal on insert)
  Cloning method: Restriction Enzyme; 5′ cloning site BamHI (not destroyed); 3′ cloning site HpaI (not destroyed)
  Sequencing primers: 5′ TCGTGTCGTGCCTGAGAGCG; 3′ cagcgtatccacatagcgtaaa
Resource information
  A portion of this plasmid was derived from a plasmid made by: Ribo tag from #58777 and GCaMP8s from #162374.
Terms and licenses: Academic/Nonprofit Terms; Industry Terms: Not Available to Industry
How to cite: AAV-hSyn-Ribo-jGCaMP8s was a gift from Marianne Fyhn (Addgene plasmid # 167572)
