[The description below was written by a language model from this plasmid's Addgene catalogue record and pLannotate feature annotations shown in this document.]
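Description:
AAV-hSyn-Ribo-jGCaMP8s is an AAV transfer plasmid on a pAAV backbone (6,533 bp in total) for making recombinant adeno-associated virus that expresses a soma-targeted calcium indicator in neurons. In bacteria it replicates from a high-copy ColE1/pUC-type origin and is selected through the β-lactamase (AmpR) gene with its own promoter. An f1 phage origin and small remnants of pBR322 bom and rop sequences are also annotated. The expression cassette is flanked by AAV2 inverted terminal repeats, which direct replication and packaging of the intervening DNA into capsids. The downstream ITR is annotated as a complete element, while the upstream one is detected only as two short fragments. This may simply reflect how hard these repeats are to sequence and annotate.

Between the ITRs, the human synapsin I (hSyn) promoter restricts expression to neurons and drives a 1,956 bp fusion open reading frame recorded as Ribo-GCaMP8s. The sensor portion is jGCaMP8s. The automated annotation labels it as a GCaMP6s fragment, presumably because of sequence similarity among GCaMP variants. It carries an N-terminal 6xHis tag and is followed in frame by a ribosomal protein L10a sequence. Fusion to this large-subunit ribosomal protein tethers the indicator to ribosomes, concentrating the signal in the cell body and reducing neuropil fluorescence. A WPRE downstream of the coding sequence enhances transcript stability and expression, and a human growth hormone polyadenylation signal terminates the message. The construct is intended for in vivo calcium imaging after viral delivery, and the depositor notes that an improved version of this plasmid supersedes it.
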