Features (pLannotate 1.2.2; 16 found; start..end, strand, type, name):
     12..39      +  repeat_region  AAV2 ITR (fragment): inverted terminal repeat of adeno-associated virus serotype 2 inverted
     68..95      +  repeat_region  AAV2 ITR (fragment): inverted terminal repeat of adeno-associated virus serotype 2 inverted
    183..630     +  promoter       hSyn promoter: human synapsin I promoter; confers neuron-specific expression (Kügler et al., 2003)
    760..1930    +  CDS            GCaMP6s (fragment): improved fluorescent protein-based calcium sensor (Chen et al., 2013)
   1969..2616    +  CDS            RPL10A (sequence withheld): RL10A_HUMAN - Also known as NEDD6. Experimental evidence at protein level: Swiss-Prot protein existence level 1. Component of the large ribosomal subunit. From Homo sapiens (Human).
   2635..2660    +  misc_feature   MCS (fragment): pBluescript multiple cloning site
   2660..3248    +  misc_feature   WPRE: woodchuck hepatitis virus posttranscriptional regulatory element
   3280..3756    +  polyA_signal   hGH poly(A) signal: human growth hormone polyadenylation signal
   3796..3936    +  repeat_region  AAV2 ITR: inverted terminal repeat of adeno-associated virus serotype 2 inverted
   3941..3992    -  misc_feature   bom (fragment): basis of mobility region from pBR322
   4011..4466    +  rep_origin     f1 ori (sequence partly withheld): f1 bacteriophage origin of replication; arrow indicates direction of (+) strand synthesis
   4467..4516    -  misc_feature   bom (fragment): basis of mobility region from pBR322
   4618..4653    -  CDS            rop (fragment): Rop protein, which maintains plasmids at low copy number; rop
   4748..4852    +  promoter       AmpR promoter: bla
   4853..5713    +  CDS            AmpR: β-lactamase; bla; confers resistance to ampicillin, carbenicillin, and related antibiotics
   5884..6472    +  rep_origin     ori: high-copy-number ColE1/pMB1/pBR322/pUC origin of replication
>Addgene plasmid #167572 | AAV-hSyn-Ribo-jGCaMP8s | addgene full sequence | sequence record 334463 | Addgene NGS Result
CCTGCAGGCAGCTGCGCGCTCGCTCGCTCACTGAGGCCGCCCGGGCGTCGGGCGACCTTTGGTCGCCCGG
CCTCAGTGAGCGAGCGAGCGCGCAGAGAGGGAGTGGCCAACTCCATCACTAGGGGTTCCTGCGGCCGCAC
GCGTTTAATTAAGTGTCTAGACTGCAGAGGGCCCTGCGTATGAGTGCAAGTGGGTTTTAGGACCAGGATG
AGGCGGGGTGGGGGTGCCTACCTGACGACCGACCCCGACCCACTGGACAAGCACCCAACCCCCATTCCCC
AAATTGCGCATCCCCTATCAGAGAGGGGGAGGGGAAACAGGATGCGGCGAGGCTCGTGCGCACTGCCAGC
TTCAGCACCGCGGACAGTGCCTTCGCCCCCGCCTGGCGGCGCGCGCCACCGCCGCCTCAGCACTGAAGGC
GCGCTGACGTCACTCGCCGGTCCCCCGCAAACTCCCCTTCCCGGCCACCTTGGTCGCGTCCGCGCCGCCG
CCGGCCCAGCCGGACCGCACCACGCGAGGCGCGAGATAGGGGGGCACGGGCGCGACCATCTGCGCTGCGG
CGCCGGCGACTCAGCGCTGCCTCAGTCTGCGGTGGGCAGCGGAGGAGTCGTGTCGTGCCTGAGAGCGCAG
TCGAGAAACCGGCTAGAGGATCCACCCGCCACCATGCATCATCACCATCATCACACGCGTCGCAAGAAGA
CCTTCAAGGAGGTGGCCACCGCCGTGAAGATCATCGCCATGCTGATGGGCCTGAAGATCAACGTCTATAT
CAAGGCCGACAAGCAGAAGAACGGCATCAAGGCGAACTTCCACATCCGCCACAACATCGAGGACGGCGGC
GTGCAGCTCGCCTACCACTACCAGCAGAACACCCCCATCGGCGACGGCCCCGTGCTGCTGCCCGACAACC
ACTACCTGAGCGTGGAGTCCAAACTTTCGAAAGACCCCAACGAGAAGCGCGATCACATGGTCCTGCTGGA
GTTCGTGACCGCCGCCGGGATCACTCTCGGCATGGACGAGCTGTACAAGGGCGGTACCGGAGGGAGCATG
GTGAGCAAGGGCGAGGAGCTGTTCACCGGGGTGGTGCCCATCCTGGTCGAGCTGGACGGCGACGTAAACG
GCCACAAGTTCAGCGTGTCCGGCGAGGGTGAGGGCGATGCCACCTACGGCAAGCTGACCCTGAAGTTCAT
CTGCACCACCGGCAAGCTGCCCGTGCCCTGGCCCACCCTCGTGACCACCCTGACCTACGGCGTGCAGTGC
TTCAGCCGCTACCCCGACCACATGAAGCAGCACGACTTCTTCAAGTCCGCCATGCCCGAAGGCTACATCC
AGGAGCGCACCATCTTCTTCAAGGACGACGGCAACTACAAGACCCGCGCCGAGGTGAAGTTCGAGGGCGA
CACCCTGGTGAACCGCATCGAGCTGAAGGGCATCGACTTCAAGGAGGACGGCAACATCCTGGGGCACAAG
CTGGAGTACAACCTGCCGGACCAACTGACTGAAGAGCAGATCGCAGAATACAAAGAGGCTTTCTCCCTAT
TTGACAAGGACGGGGATGGGACAATAACAACCAAGGAGCTGGGGACGGTGATGCGGTCTCTCGGACACAA
CCCCACAGAAGCAGAGCTGCAGGACATGATCAATGAAGTAGATGCCGACGGTGACGGCACAATCGACTTC
CCTGAGTTCCTGACAATGATGGCAAGAAAAATGAAATACAGGGACACGGAAGAAGAAATTAGAGAAGCGT
TCGGTGTGTTTGATAAGGATGGCAATGGCTACATCAGTGCAGCAGAGCTTCGCCACGTGATGACAAACCT
TGGAGAGAAGTTAACAGATGAAGAGGTTGATGAAATGATCAGGGAAGCAGACATCGATGGGGATGGTCAG
GTAAACTACGAAGAGTTTGTACAAATGATGACAGCGAAGTCAGGCCGGACTCAGATCTCAAGCTCAAGCT
TCGAGTTC
[648 nt withheld, positions 1969-2616]
TAGGGCGCGCCCCTGCAGGGAATTCGATATCAAGCTTATCGATAATCAACCTCTGGATTACAAAATTTGT
GAAAGATTGACTGGTATTCTTAACTATGTTGCTCCTTTTACGCTATGTGGATACGCTGCTTTAATGCCTT
TGTATCATGCTATTGCTTCCCGTATGGCTTTCATTTTCTCCTCCTTGTATAAATCCTGGTTGCTGTCTCT
TTATGAGGAGTTGTGGCCCGTTGTCAGGCAACGTGGCGTGGTGTGCACTGTGTTTGCTGACGCAACCCCC
ACTGGTTGGGGCATTGCCACCACCTGTCAGCTCCTTTCCGGGACTTTCGCTTTCCCCCTCCCTATTGCCA
CGGCGGAACTCATCGCCGCCTGCCTTGCCCGCTGCTGGACAGGGGCTCGGCTGTTGGGCACTGACAATTC
CGTGGTGTTGTCGGGGAAATCATCGTCCTTTCCTTGGCTGCTCGCCTATGTTGCCACCTGGATTCTGCGC
GGGACGTCCTTCTGCTACGTCCCTTCGGCCCTCAATCCAGCGGACCTTCCTTCCCGCGGCCTGCTGCCGG
CTCTGCGGCCTCTTCCGCGTCTTCGCCTTCGCCCTCAGACGAGTCGGATCTCCCTTTGGGCCGCCTCCCC
GCATCGATACCGAGCGCTGCTCGAGAGATCTACGGGTGGCATCCCTGTGACCCCTCCCCAGTGCCTCTCC
TGGCCCTGGAAGTTGCCACTCCAGTGCCCACCAGCCTTGTCCTAATAAAATTAAGTTGCATCATTTTGTC
TGACTAGGTGTCCTTCTATAATATTATGGGGTGGAGGGGGGTGGTATGGAGCAAGGGGCAAGTTGGGAAG
ACAACCTGTAGGGCCTGCGGGGTCTATTGGGAACCAAGCTGGAGTGCAGTGGCACAATCTTGGCTCACTG
CAATCTCCGCCTCCTGGGTTCAAGCGATTCTCCTGCCTCAGCCTCCCGAGTTGTTGGGATTCCAGGCATG
CATGACCAGGCTCAGCTAATTTTTGTTTTTTTGGTAGAGACGGGGTTTCACCATATTGGCCAGGCTGGTC
TCCAACTCCTAATCTCAGGTGATCTACCCACCTTGGCCTCCCAAATTGCTGGGATTACAGGCGTGAACCA
CTGCTCCCTTCCCTGTCCTTCTGATTTTGTAGGTAACCACGTGCGGACCGAGCGGCCGCAGGAACCCCTA
GTGATGGAGTTGGCCACTCCCTCTCTGCGCGCTCGCTCGCTCACTGAGGCCGGGCGACCAAAGGTCGCCC
GACGCCCGGGCTTTGCCCGGGCGGCCTCAGTGAGCGAGCGAGCGCGCAGCTGCCTGCAGGGGCGCCTGAT
GCGGTATTTTCTCCTTACGCATCTGTGCGGTATTTCACACCGCATA
[95 nt withheld, positions 3993-4087]
T
[46 nt withheld, positions 4089-4134]
C
[141 nt withheld, positions 4136-4276]
CCTTTGACGTTGGAGTCCACGTTCTTT
[37 nt withheld, positions 4304-4340]
ACTCTATCTCGGGCTATTCTTTTGATTTATAAGGGATTTTGCCGATTTCGGTCTATTGGTTAAAAAATGA
GCTGATTTAACAAAAATTTAACGCGAATTTTAACAAAATATTAACGTTTACAATTTTATGGTGCACTCTC
AGTACAATCTGCTCTGATGCCGCATAGTTAAGCCAGCCCCGACACCCGCCAACACCCGCTGACGCGCCCT
GACGGGCTTGTCTGCTCCCGGCATCCGCTTACAGACAAGCTGTGACCGTCTCCGGGAGCTGCATGTGTCA
GAGGTTTTCACCGTCATCACCGAAACGCGCGAGACGAAAGGGCCTCGTGATACGCCTATTTTTATAGGTT
AATGTCATGATAATAATGGTTTCTTAGACGTCAGGTGGCACTTTTCGGGGAAATGTGCGCGGAACCCCTA
TTTGTTTATTTTTCTAAATACATTCAAATATGTATCCGCTCATGAGACAATAACCCTGATAAATGCTTCA
ATAATATTGAAAAAGGAAGAGTATGAGTATTCAACATTTCCGTGTCGCCCTTATTCCCTTTTTTGCGGCA
TTTTGCCTTCCTGTTTTTGCTCACCCAGAAACGCTGGTGAAAGTAAAAGATGCTGAAGATCAGTTGGGTG
CACGAGTGGGTTACATCGAACTGGATCTCAACAGCGGTAAGATCCTTGAGAGTTTTCGCCCCGAAGAACG
TTTTCCAATGATGAGCACTTTTAAAGTTCTGCTATGTGGCGCGGTATTATCCCGTATTGACGCCGGGCAA
GAGCAACTCGGTCGCCGCATACACTATTCTCAGAATGACTTGGTTGAGTACTCACCAGTCACAGAAAAGC
ATCTTACGGATGGCATGACAGTAAGAGAATTATGCAGTGCTGCCATAACCATGAGTGATAACACTGCGGC
CAACTTACTTCTGACAACGATCGGAGGACCGAAGGAGCTAACCGCTTTTTTGCACAACATGGGGGATCAT
GTAACTCGCCTTGATCGTTGGGAACCGGAGCTGAATGAAGCCATACCAAACGACGAGCGTGACACCACGA
TGCCTGTAGCAATGGCAACAACGTTGCGCAAACTATTAACTGGCGAACTACTTACTCTAGCTTCCCGGCA
ACAATTAATAGACTGGATGGAGGCGGATAAAGTTGCAGGACCACTTCTGCGCTCGGCCCTTCCGGCTGGC
TGGTTTATTGCTGATAAATCTGGAGCCGGTGAGCGTGGGTCTCGCGGTATCATTGCAGCACTGGGGCCAG
ATGGTAAGCCCTCCCGTATCGTAGTTATCTACACGACGGGGAGTCAGGCAACTATGGATGAACGAAATAG
ACAGATCGCTGAGATAGGTGCCTCACTGATTAAGCATTGGTAACTGTCAGACCAAGTTTACTCATATATA
CTTTAGATTGATTTAAAACTTCATTTTTAATTTAAAAGGATCTAGGTGAAGATCCTTTTTGATAATCTCA
TGACCAAAATCCCTTAACGTGAGTTTTCGTTCCACTGAGCGTCAGACCCCGTAGAAAAGATCAAAGGATC
TTCTTGAGATCCTTTTTTTCTGCGCGTAATCTGCTGCTTGCAAACAAAAAAACCACCGCTACCAGCGGTG
GTTTGTTTGCCGGATCAAGAGCTACCAACTCTTTTTCCGAAGGTAACTGGCTTCAGCAGAGCGCAGATAC
CAAATACTGTTCTTCTAGTGTAGCCGTAGTTAGGCCACCACTTCAAGAACTCTGTAGCACCGCCTACATA
CCTCGCTCTGCTAATCCTGTTACCAGTGGCTGCTGCCAGTGGCGATAAGTCGTGTCTTACCGGGTTGGAC
TCAAGACGATAGTTACCGGATAAGGCGCAGCGGTCGGGCTGAACGGGGGGTTCGTGCACACAGCCCAGCT
TGGAGCGAACGACCTACACCGAACTGAGATACCTACAGCGTGAGCTATGAGAAAGCGCCACGCTTCCCGA
AGGGAGAAAGGCGGACAGGTATCCGGTAAGCGGCAGGGTCGGAACAGGAGAGCGCACGAGGGAGCTTCCA
GGGGGAAACGCCTGGTATCTTTATAGTCCTGTCGGGTTTCGCCACCTCTGACTTGAGCGTCGATTTTTGT
GATGCTCGTCAGGGGGGCGGAGCCTATGGAAAAACGCCAGCAACGCGGCCTTTTTACGGTTCCTGGCCTT
TTGCTGGCCTTTTGCTCACATGT
